>Addgene plasmid #74698 | pAN4036 | depositor full sequence | sequence record 147457 | pAN4036 sequence 4385 bps
ATGAGGGAAGCGGTGATCGCCGAAGTATCGACTCAACTATCAGAGGTAGTTGGCGTCATCGAGCGCCATC
TCGAACCGACGTTGCTGGCCGTACATTTGTACGGCTCCGCAGTGGATGGCGGCCTGAAGCCACACAGTGA
TATTGATTTGCTGGTTACGGTGACCGTAAGGCTTGATGAAACAACGCGGCGAGCTTTGATCAACGACCTT
TTGGAAACTTCGGCTTCCCCTGGAGAGAGCGAGATTCTCCGCGCTGTAGAAGTCACCATTGTTGTGCACG
ACGACATCATTCCGTGGCGTTATCCAGCTAAGCGCGAACTGCAATTTGGAGAATGGCAGCGCAATGACAT
TCTTGCAGGTATCTTCGAGCCAGCCACGATCGACATTGATCTGGCTATCTTGCTGACAAAAGCAAGAGAA
CATAGCGTTGCCTTGGTAGGTCCAGCGGCGGAGGAACTCTTTGATCCGGTTCCTGAACAGGATCTATTTG
AGGCGCTAAATGAAACCTTAACGCTATGGAACTCGCCGCCCGACTGGGCTGGCGATGAGCGAAATGTAGT
GCTTACGTTGTCCCGCATTTGGTACAGCGCAGTAACCGGCAAAATCGCGCCGAAGGATGTCGCTGCCGAC
TGGGCAATGGAGCGCCTGCCGGCCCAGTATCAGCCCGTCATACTTGAAGCTAGACAGGCTTATCTTGGAC
AAGAAGAAGATCGCTTGGCCTCGCGCGCAGATCAGTTGGAAGAATTTGTCCACTACGTGAAAGGCGAGAT
CACCAAGGTAGTCGGCAAATAATACTAGCTCCGGCAAAAAAACGGGCAAGGTGTCACCACCCTGCCCTTT
TTCTTTAAAACCGAAAAGATTACTTCGCGTTTGCCACCTGACGTCTAAGAACTCGGTACCAAACCAATTA
TTGAAGACGCTGAAAAGCGTCTTTTTTTGTTTCGGTCCGCTTCGACGTACGGTGGAATCTGATTCGTTAC
CAATTGACATGATACGAAACGTACCGTATCGTTAAGGTCTTGTCCAACCAAATGATTCGTTACCAATTGA
CAGTTTCTATCGATCTATAGATAATGCTAGCCTGAAGCTGTCACCGGATGTGCTTTCCGGTCTGATGAGT
CCGTGAGGACGAAACAGCCTCTACAAATAATTTTGTTTAATACTAGAGAAAGAGGGGAAATACTAGATGG
TGAGCAAGGGCGAGGAGCTGTTCACCGGGGTGGTGCCCATCCTGGTCGAGCTGGACGGCGACGTAAACGG
CCACAAGTTCAGCGTGTCCGGCGAGGGCGAGGGCGATGCCACCTACGGCAAGCTGACCCTGAAGTTCATC
TGCACCACAGGCAAGCTGCCCGTGCCCTGGCCCACCCTCGTGACCACCTTCGGCTACGGCCTGCAATGCT
TCGCCCGCTACCCCGACCACATGAAGCTGCACGACTTCTTCAAGTCCGCCATGCCCGAAGGCTACGTCCA
GGAGCGCACCATCTTCTTCAAGGACGACGGCAACTACAAGACCCGCGCCGAGGTGAAGTTCGAGGGCGAC
ACCCTGGTGAACCGCATCGAGCTGAAGGGCATCGACTTCAAGGAGGACGGCAACATCCTGGGGCACAAGC
TGGAGTACAACTACAACAGCCACAACGTCTATATCATGGCCGACAAGCAGAAGAACGGCATCAAGGTGAA
CTTCAAGATCCGCCACAACATCGAGGACGGCAGCGTGCAGCTCGCCGACCACTACCAGCAGAACACCCCA
ATCGGCGACGGCCCCGTGCTGCTGCCCGACAACCACTACCTTAGCTACCAGTCCGCCCTGAGCAAAGACC
CCAACGAGAAGCGCGATCACATGGTCCTGCTGGAGTTCGTGACCGCCGCCGGGATCACTCTCGGCATGGA
CGAGCTGTACAAGTAACTCGGTACCAAATTCCAGAAAAGAGGCCTCCCGAAAGGGGGGCCTTTTTCGTTT
TGGTCCGGCTGAAGACCAGCTCACTCAAAGGCGGTAATACGGTTATCCACAGAATCAGGGGATAACGCAG
GAAAGAACATGTGAGCAAAAGGCCAGCAAAAGGCCAGGAACCGTAAAAACTGTCAGACCAAGTTTACGAG
CTCGCTTGGACTCCTGTTGATAGATCCAGTAATGACCTCAGAACTCCATCTGGATTTGTTCAGAACGCTC
GGTTGCCGCCGGGCGTTTTTTATTGGTGAGAATCCAAGCACTAGGGACAGTAAGACGGGTAAGCCTGTTG
ATGATACCGCTGCCTTACTGGGTGCATTAGCCAGTCTGAATGACCTGTCACGGGATAATCCGAAGTGGTC
AGACTGGAAAATCAGAGGGCAGGAACTGCTGAACAGCAAAAAGTCAGATAGCACCACATAGCAGACCCGC
CATAAAACGCCCTGAGAAGCCCGTGACGGGCTTTTCTTGTATTATGGGTAGTTTCCTTGCATGAATCCAT
AAAAGGCGCCTGTAGTGCCATTTACCCCCATTCACTGCCAGAGCCGTGAGCGCAGCGAACTGAATGTCAC
GAAAAAGACAGCGACTCAGGTGCCTGATGGTCGGAGACAAAAGGAATATTCAGCGATTTGCCCGAGCTTG
CGAGGGTGCTACTTAAGCCTTTAGGGTTTTAAGGTCTGTTTTGTAGAGGAGCAAACAGCGTTTGCGACAT
CCTTTTGTAATACTGCGGAACTGACTAAAGTAGTGAGTTATACACAGGGCTGGGATCTATTCTTTTTATC
TTTTTTTATTCTTTCTTTATTCTATAAATTATAACCACTTGAATATAAACAAAAAAAACACACAAAGGTC
TAGCGGAATTTACAGAGGGTCTAGCAGAATTTACAAGTTTTCCAGCAAAGGTCTAGCAGAATTTACAGAT
ACCCACAACTCAAAGGAAAAGGACATGTAATTATCATTGACTAGCCCATCTCAATTGGTATAGTGATTAA
AATCACCTAGACCAATTGAGATGTATGTCTGAATTAGTTGTTTTCAAAGCAAATGAACTAGCGATTAGTC
GCTATGACTTAACGGAGCATGAAACCAAGCTAATTTTATGCTGTGTGGCACTACTCAACCCCACGATTGA
AAACCCTACAAGGAAAGAACGGACGGTATCGTTCACTTATAACCAATACGCTCAGATGATGAACATCAGT
AGGGAAAATGCTTATGGTGTATTAGCTAAAGCAACCAGAGAGCTGATGACGAGAACTGTGGAAATCAGGA
ATCCTTTGGTTAAAGGCTTTGAGATTTTCCAGTGGACAAACTATGCCAAGTTCTCAAGCGAAAAATTAGA
ATTAGTTTTTAGTGAAGAGATATTGCCTTATCTTTTCCAGTTAAAAAAATTCATAAAATATAATCTGGAA
CATGTTAAGTCTTTTGAAAACAAATACTCTATGAGGATTTATGAGTGGTTATTAAAAGAACTAACACAAA
AGAAAACTCACAAGGCAAATATAGAGATTAGCCTTGATGAATTTAAGTTCATGTTAATGCTTGAAAATAA
CTACCATGAGTTTAAAAGGCTTAACCAATGGGTTTTGAAACCAATAAGTAAAGATTTAAACACTTACAGC
AATATGAAATTGGTGGTTGATAAGCGAGGCCGCCCGACTGATACGTTGATTTTCCAAGTTGAACTAGATA
GACAAATGGATCTCGTAACCGAACTTGAGAACAACCAGATAAAAATGAATGGTGACAAAATACCAACAAC
CATTACATCAGATTCCTACCTACGTAACGGACTAAGAAAAACACTACACGATGCTTTAACTGCAAAAATT
CAGCTCACCAGTTTTGAGGCAAAATTTTTGAGTGACATGCAAAGTAAGCATGATCTCAATGGTTCGTTCT
CATGGCTCACGCAAAAACAACGAACCACACTAGAGAACATACTGGCTAAATACGGAAGGATCTGAGGTTC
TTATGGCTCTTGTATCTATCAGTGAAGCATCAAGACTAACAAACAAAAGTAGAACAACTGTTCACCGTTA
GATATCAAAGGGAAAACTGTCCATATGCACAGATGAAAACGGTGTAAAAAAGATAGATACATCAGAGCTT
TTACGAGTTTTTGGTGCATTTAAAGCTGTTCACCATGAACAGATCGACAATGTAACGATTATCAAAAAGG
ATCTTCACCTAGATCCTTTTAAATTAAAAATGAAGCTTCGTTGTGTCTCAAAATCTCTGATGTTACATTG
CACAAGATAAAAATATATCATCATGAACAATAAAACTGTCTGCTTACATAAACAGTAATACAAGGGGTGT
TTACTAGAGGTTGATCGGGCACGTAAGAGGTTCCAACTTTCACCATAATGAAATAAGATCACTACCGGGC
GTATTTTTTGAGTTATCGAGATTTTCAGGAGCTAAGGAAGCTAAA
Features (pLannotate 1.2.2; 9 found; start..end, strand, type, name):
      1..792     +  CDS            SmR: aminoglycoside adenylyltransferase (Murphy, 1985); aadA; confers resistance to spectinomycin and streptomycin
    800..859     +  terminator     his operon terminator: This putative transcriptin terminator from the E. coli his operon has a 2-bp deletion introduced during synthesis. Its efficiency has not been determined.
   1088..1137    +  misc_RNA       sTRSV HHRz: hammerhead ribozyme from the tobacco ringspot virus satellite RNA (Khvorova et al., 2003)
   1187..1906    +  CDS            EYFP: enhanced YFP mammalian codon-optimized
   1977..2050    -  rep_origin     RSF ori (fragment): Plasmids containing the RSF 1030 origin of replication can be propagated in E. coli cells that contain additional plasmids with compatible origins.
   2109..2203    +  terminator     lambda t0 terminator: transcription terminator from phage lambda
   2695..2917    +  rep_origin     pSC101 ori: low-copy replication origin that requires the Rep101 protein
   2965..3915    +  CDS            Rep101: RepA protein needed for replication with the pSC101 origin; rep101
   4288..4385    +  promoter       cat promoter: promoter of the E. coli cat gene encoding chloramphenicol acetyltransferase
