[The description below was written by a language model from this plasmid's Addgene catalogue record and pLannotate feature annotations shown in this document.]
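Description:
pAN4036 is a low-copy bacterial expression plasmid built on the pAN4020 backbone. It serves as an output (reporter) plasmid for synthetic genetic circuits in E. coli. It replicates from the pSC101 origin with its cognate Rep101 (RepA) initiator protein, which accounts for the low copy number. Selection relies on the aadA aminoglycoside adenylyltransferase gene (SmR), which confers streptomycin and spectinomycin resistance. An annotated cat promoter lies at the end of the circular sequence, immediately upstream of this marker, and probably drives it. A short fragment matching the RSF origin is also annotated, but it is only a partial hit and is unlikely to function in replication.

The payload is a yellow fluorescent protein reporter, annotated as EYFP. It is preceded by a hammerhead ribozyme derived from the tobacco ringspot virus satellite RNA. In circuit design such a ribozyme acts as an insulator: it cleaves the 5' leader so that the reporter transcript is the same whichever upstream promoter fired. A his operon terminator separates the resistance gene from the reporter cassette, and a lambda t0 terminator lies downstream of YFP.

The promoters themselves were not detected by the annotation, and the record is inconsistent about them. The purpose field describes tandem PPhlF and PAmtR promoters, while the insert name gives PPhlF-PBetI. Either way, two repressor-controlled promoters placed in series ahead of YFP would give a fluorescent readout of the states of two circuit repressors, supplied from a separate compatible plasmid. The stated total size (4374 bp) also differs slightly from the 4385 nt deposited sequence.
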