Addgene plasmid #74698: pAN4036
Purpose: Output plasmid: PPhlF-PAmtR-YFP
Depositing lab: Christopher Voigt. Depositing organization: Massachusetts Institute of Technology. Publication: Genetic circuit design automation. Nielsen AA, Der BS, Shin J, Vaidyanathan P, Paralanov V, Strychalski EA, Ross D, Densmore D, Voigt CA. Science. 2016 Apr 1;352(6281):aac7341. doi: 10.1126/science.aac7341. PubMed 27034378.
Backbone
  Vector backbone: pAN4020
  Backbone manufacturer: Alec Nielsen
  Backbone size w/o insert (bp): 3359
  Total vector size (bp): 4374
  Vector type: Bacterial Expression
Growth in bacteria
  Bacterial resistance: Streptomycin, 50 μg/mL
  Growth temperature: 37°C
  Growth strain: DH5alpha
  Copy number: Low Copy
Gene/Insert
  Gene/Insert name: PPhlF-PBetI-YFP
  Species: E. coli
  Insert size (bp): 1015
Terms and licenses: Academic/Nonprofit Terms; Industry Terms: Not Available to Industry
How to cite: pAN4036 was a gift from Christopher Voigt (Addgene plasmid # 74698 ; http://n2t.net/addgene:74698 ; RRID:Addgene_74698)
