>Addgene plasmid #74698 | pAN4036 | addgene partial sequence | sequence record 142461 | T0term-R 5'-GCGGCAACCGAGCGTTC-3'
ATCTATCAACAGGAGTCCAAGCGAGCTCGTAAACTTGGTCTGACAGTTTTTACGGTTCCTGGCCTTTTGC
TGGCCTTTTGCTCACATGTTCTTTCCTGCGTTATCCCCTGATTCTGTGGATAACCGTATTACCGCCTTTG
AGTGAGCTGGTCTTCAGCCGGACCAAAACGAAAAAGGCCCCCCTTTCGGGAGGCCTCTTTTCTGGAATTT
GGTACCGAGTTACTTGTACAGCTCGTCCATGCCGAGAGTGATCCCGGCGGCGGTCACGAACTCCAGCAGG
ACCATGTGATCGCGCTTCTCGTTGGGGTCTTTGCTCAGGGCGGACTGGTAGCTAAGGTAGTGGTTGTCGG
GCAGCAGCACGGGGCCGTCGCCGATTGGGGTGTTCTGCTGGTAGTGGTCGGCGAGCTGCACGCTGCCGTC
CTCGATGTTGTGGCGGATCTTGAAGTTCACCTTGATGCCGTTCTTCTGCTTGTCGGCCATGATATAGACG
TTGTGGCTGTTGTAGTTGTACTCCAGCTTGTGCCCCAGGATGTTGCCGTCCTCCTTGAAGTCGATGCCCT
TCAGCTCGATGCGGTTCACCAGGGTGTCGCCCTCGAACTTCACCTCGGCGCGGGTCTTGTAGTTGCCGTC
GTCCTTGAAGAAGATGGTGCGCTCCTGGACGTAGCCTTCGGGCATGGCGGACTTGAAGAAGTCGTGCAGC
TTCATGTGGTCGGGGTAGCGGGCGAAGCATTGCAGGCCGTAGCCGAAGGTGGTCACGA
