>Addgene plasmid #74698 | pAN4036 | addgene partial sequence | sequence record 148288 | Spect-F 5'-cagcccgtcatacttgaagc-3'
ATCAGTTGGAAGAATTTGTCCACTACGTGAAAGGCGAGATCACCAAGGTAGTCGGCAAATAATACTAGCT
CCGGCAAAAAAACGGGCAAGGTGTCACCACCCTGCCCTTTTTCTTTAAAACCGAAAAGATTACTTCGCGT
TTGCCACCTGACGTCTAAGAACTCGGTACCAAACCAATTATTGAAGACGCTGAAAAGCGTCTTTTTTTGT
TTCGGTCCGCTTCGACGTACGGTGGAATCTGATTCGTTACCAATTGACATGATACGAAACGTACCGTATC
GTTAAGGTCTTGTCCAACCAAATGATTCGTTACCAATTGACAGTTTCTATCGATCTATAGATAATGCTAG
CCTGAAGCTGTCACCGGATGTGCTTTCCGGTCTGATGAGTCCGTGAGGACGAAACAGCCTCTACAAATAA
TTTTGTTTAATACTAGAGAAAGAGGGGAAATACTAGATGGTGAGCAAGGGCGAGGAGCTGTTCACCGGGG
TGGTGCCCATCCTGGTCGAGCTGGACGGCGACGTAAACGGCCACAAGTTCAGCGTGTCCGGCGAGGGCGA
GGGCGATGCCACCTACGGCAAGCTGACCCTGAAGTTCATCTGCACCACAGGCAAGCTGCCCGTGCCCTGG
CCCACCCTCGTGACCACCTTCGGCTACGGCCTGCAATGCTTCGCCCGCTACCCCGACCACATGAAGCTGC
ACGACTTCTTCAAGTCCGCCATGCCCGAAGGCTACGTCCAGGAGCGCACCATCTTCTTCAAGGACGACGG
CAACTACAAGACCCGCGCCGAGGTGAAGTTCGAGGGCGACACC
